Addgene plasmid #77856: EEF2K gRNA (BRDN0001162560)
Purpose: 3rd generation lentiviral gRNA plasmid targeting human EEF2K
Depositing lab: John Doench & David Root. Depositing organization: Broad Institute. Publication: Optimized sgRNA design to maximize activity and minimize off-target effects of CRISPR-Cas9. Doench JG, Fusi N, Sullender M, Hegde M, Vaimberg EW, Donovan KF, Smith I, Tothova Z, Wilen C, Orchard R, Virgin HW, Listgarten J, Root DE. Nat Biotechnol. 2016 Jan 18. doi: 10.1038/nbt.3437. PubMed 26780180.
Backbone
  Vector backbone: lentiGuide-Puro
  Backbone manufacturer: Zhang Lab (Addgene plasmid # 52963)
  Vector type: Mammalian Expression, Lentiviral, CRISPR
  Selectable markers: Puromycin
Growth in bacteria
  Bacterial resistance: Ampicillin, 100 μg/mL
  Growth temperature: 37°C
  Growth strain: DH5alpha
  Copy number: High Copy
Gene/Insert
  Gene/Insert name: EEF2K (alt names: EEF2K; NM_013302.3)
  gRNA/shRNA sequence: CGTCCTCAAAGTACACATCC
  Species: H. sapiens (human)
  Entrez Gene: EEF2K (a.k.a. CaMKIII, HSU93850, eEF-2K)
  Promoter: hU6
  Cloning method: Unknown
  Sequencing primers: 5′ U6-F; 3′ pS2-R
Terms and licenses: Academic/Nonprofit Terms; Industry Terms: Not Available to Industry
Depositor comments: The gRNA was designed to target the following Genbank reference sequence(s): NM_013302.3. Note that this plasmid does NOT contain Cas9. It should be used in conjunction with lentiCas9-Blast (Addgene #52962) or otherwise with cell lines already expressing Cas9. Browse the full kinome gRNA library at http://www.addgene.org/pooled-library/broadgpp-human-kinome/ or visit http://www.broadinstitute.org/rnai/public/ for detailed protocols and information.
How to cite: EEF2K gRNA (BRDN0001162560) was a gift from John Doench & David Root (Addgene plasmid # 77856 ; http://n2t.net/addgene:77856 ; RRID:Addgene_77856)
