[The description below was written by a language model from this plasmid's Addgene catalogue record and pLannotate feature annotations shown in this document.]
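Description:
EEF2K gRNA (BRDN0001162560) is a third-generation lentiviral guide RNA plasmid built on the lentiGuide-Puro backbone and designed to target human EEF2K, the gene encoding eukaryotic elongation factor 2 kinase (also called CaMKIII or eEF-2K). In bacteria it is maintained as a high-copy plasmid through a ColE1/pUC-type origin and selected with ampicillin via the β-lactamase gene. An f1 origin, an SV40 origin and poly(A) signal, and remnants of lac and T7/T3 promoter elements are also carried in the backbone.

The viral transfer cassette begins with an RSV promoter fused to a truncated HIV-1 5' LTR, which makes genomic RNA production Tat-independent. This is followed by the Ψ packaging signal with a partial gag sequence, the Rev response element for Rev-dependent nuclear export, and a cPPT/CTS. The cassette ends in a ΔU3 self-inactivating 3' LTR. Within this frame, a human U6 RNA polymerase III promoter drives the EEF2K-specific spacer joined to the Streptococcus pyogenes Cas9 guide RNA scaffold. A separate EF-1α core promoter with its intron A expresses puromycin N-acetyltransferase for selecting transduced mammalian cells, and a WPRE downstream enhances transcript expression.

The plasmid does not encode Cas9, so it is intended for use with a separate Cas9 lentiviral vector or in cells that already express Cas9, where it directs cleavage and knockout of EEF2K. The guide was designed against a human EEF2K reference transcript using optimized sgRNA design rules and belongs to a human kinome gRNA collection. The record does not state the cloning method.
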