Features (pLannotate 1.2.2; 29 found; start..end, strand, type, name):
     14..80      +  CDS            small t antigen (fragment): SV40 (simian virus 40) small t antigen
    106..317     +  promoter       EF-1α core promoter: core promoter for human elongation factor EF-1α
    318..1256    +  intron         EF-1α intron A: intron upstream of the start codon of human EF-1α
   1278..1877    +  CDS            PuroR (fragment): puromycin N-acetyltransferase; pac from Streptomyces; confers resistance to puromycin
   1893..2481    +  misc_feature   WPRE: woodchuck hepatitis virus posttranscriptional regulatory element
   2532..2551    +  misc_feature   cPPT/CTS (fragment): central polypurine tract and central termination sequence of HIV-1
   2553..2786    +  LTR            3' LTR (ΔU3): self-inactivating 3' long terminal repeat (LTR) from HIV-1
   2864..2985    +  polyA_signal   SV40 poly(A) signal: SV40 polyadenylation signal
   3025..3160    +  rep_origin     SV40 ori: SV40 origin of replication
   3181..3199    -  promoter       T7 promoter: promoter for bacteriophage T7 RNA polymerase
   3207..3362    +  CDS            lacZα (fragment): LacZα fragment of β-galactosidase; lacZ fragment
   3367..3795    +  rep_origin     f1 ori (sequence partly withheld): f1 bacteriophage origin of replication; arrow indicates direction of (+) strand synthesis
   3848..3952    +  promoter       AmpR promoter: bla
   3953..4813    +  CDS            AmpR: β-lactamase; bla; confers resistance to ampicillin, carbenicillin, and related antibiotics
   4984..5572    +  rep_origin     ori: high-copy-number ColE1/pMB1/pBR322/pUC origin of replication
   5755..5847    +  CDS            lacI (fragment): lac repressor; lacI; The lac repressor binds to the lac operator to inhibit transcription in E. coli. This inhibition can be relieved by adding lactose or isopropyl-β-D-thiogalactopyranoside (IPTG).
   5860..5881    +  protein_bind   CAP binding site: CAP binding activates transcription in the presence of cAMP. E. coli catabolite activator protein
   5896..5926    +  promoter       lac promoter: promoter for the E. coli lac operon
   5934..5950    +  protein_bind   lac operator: The lac repressor binds to the lac operator to inhibit transcription in E. coli. This inhibition can be relieved by adding lactose or isopropyl-β-D-thiogalactopyranoside (IPTG). lac repressor encoded by lacI
   5995..6013    +  promoter       T3 promoter: promoter for bacteriophage T3 RNA polymerase
   6041..6267    +  promoter       RSV promoter: Rous sarcoma virus enhancer/promoter
   6268..6448    +  LTR            5' LTR (truncated): truncated 5' long terminal repeat (LTR) from HIV-1
   6495..6620    +  misc_feature   HIV-1 Ψ: packaging signal of human immunodeficiency virus type 1
   6604..6967    +  CDS            HIV-1 gag (fragment): gag protein from human immunodeficiency virus 1; gag
   7113..7346    +  misc_feature   RRE: The Rev response element (RRE) of HIV-1 allows for Rev-dependent mRNA export from the nucleus to the cytoplasm.
   7723..7749    +  CDS            Rev (fragment): human immunodeficiency virus 1 (HIV-1) Rev protein; rev; enhances nuclear export of unspliced and incompletely spliced viral mRNAs
   7753..7993    +  promoter       U6 promoter: RNA polymerase III promoter for human U6 snRNA
   8023..8098    +  misc_RNA       gRNA scaffold: guide RNA scaffold for the Streptococcus pyogenes CRISPR/Cas9 system
   8154..8271    +  misc_feature   cPPT/CTS: central polypurine tract and central termination sequence of HIV-1
>Addgene plasmid #77856 | EEF2K gRNA (BRDN0001162560) | addgene full sequence | sequence record 188534 | Addgene Assembled Sequence
CCCGGGTGCAAAGATGGATAAAGTTTTAAACAGAGAGGAATCTTTGCAGCTAATGGACCTTCTAGGTCTT
GAAAGGAGTGGGAATTGGCTCCGGTGCCCGTCAGTGGGCAGAGCGCACATCGCCCACAGTCCCCGAGAAG
TTGGGGGGAGGGGTCGGCAATTGATCCGGTGCCTAGAGAAGGTGGCGCGGGGTAAACTGGGAAAGTGATG
TCGTGTACTGGCTCCGCCTTTTTCCCGAGGGTGGGGGAGAACCGTATATAAGTGCAGTAGTCGCCGTGAA
CGTTCTTTTTCGCAACGGGTTTGCCGCCAGAACACAGGTAAGTGCCGTGTGTGGTTCCCGCGGGCCTGGC
CTCTTTACGGGTTATGGCCCTTGCGTGCCTTGAATTACTTCCACCTGGCTGCAGTACGTGATTCTTGATC
CCGAGCTTCGGGTTGGAAGTGGGTGGGAGAGTTCGAGGCCTTGCGCTTAAGGAGCCCCTTCGCCTCGTGC
TTGAGTTGAGGCCTGGCCTGGGCGCTGGGGCCGCCGCGTGCGAATCTGGTGGCACCTTCGCGCCTGTCTC
GCTGCTTTCGATAAGTCTCTAGCCATTTAAAATTTTTGATGACCTGCTGCGACGCTTTTTTTCTGGCAAG
ATAGTCTTGTAAATGCGGGCCAAGATCTGCACACTGGTATTTCGGTTTTTGGGGCCGCGGGCGGCGACGG
GGCCCGTGCGTCCCAGCGCACATGTTCGGCGAGGCGGGGCCTGCGAGCGCGGCCACCGAGAATCGGACGG
GGGTAGTCTCAAGCTGGCCGGCCTGCTCTGGTGCCTGGCCTCGCGCCGCCGTGTATCGCCCCGCCCTGGG
CGGCAAGGCTGGCCCGGTCGGCACCAGTTGCGTGAGCGGAAAGATGGCCGCTTCCCGGCCCTGCTGCAGG
GAGCTCAAAATGGAGGACGCGGCGCTCGGGAGAGCGGGCGGGTGAGTCACCCACACAAAGGAAAAGGGCC
TTTCCGTCCTCAGCCGTCGCTTCATGTGACTCCACGGAGTACCGGGCGCCGTCCAGGCACCTCGATTAGT
TCTCGAGCTTTTGGAGTACGTCGTCTTTAGGTTGGGGGGAGGGGTTTTATGCGATGGAGTTTCCCCACAC
TGAGTGGGTGGAGACTGAAGTTAGGCCAGCTTGGCACTTGATGTAATTCTCCTTGGAATTTGCCCTTTTT
GAGTTTGGATCTTGGTTCATTCTCAAGCCTCAGACAGTGGTTCAAAGTTTTTTTCTTCCATTTCAGGTGT
CGTGACGTACGGCCACCATGACCGAGTACAAGCCCACGGTGCGCCTCGCCACCCGCGACGACGTCCCCAG
GGCCGTACGCACCCTCGCCGCCGCGTTCGCCGACTACCCCGCCACGCGCCACACCGTCGATCCGGACCGC
CACATCGAGCGGGTCACCGAGCTGCAAGAACTCTTCCTCACGCGCGTCGGGCTCGACATCGGCAAGGTGT
GGGTCGCGGACGACGGCGCCGCCGTGGCGGTCTGGACCACGCCGGAGAGCGTCGAAGCGGGGGCGGTGTT
CGCCGAGATCGGCCCGCGCATGGCCGAGTTGAGCGGTTCCCGGCTGGCCGCGCAGCAACAGATGGAAGGC
CTCCTGGCGCCGCACCGGCCCAAGGAGCCCGCGTGGTTCCTGGCCACCGTCGGAGTCTCGCCCGACCACC
AGGGCAAGGGTCTGGGCAGCGCCGTCGTGCTCCCCGGAGTGGAGGCGGCCGAGCGCGCCGGGGTGCCCGC
CTTCCTGGAGACCTCCGCGCCCCGCAACCTCCCCTTCTACGAGCGGCTCGGCTTCACCGTCACCGCCGAC
GTCGAGGTGCCCGAAGGACCGCGCACCTGGTGCATGACCCGCAAGCCCGGTGCCTGAACGCGTTAAGTCG
ACAATCAACCTCTGGATTACAAAATTTGTGAAAGATTGACTGGTATTCTTAACTATGTTGCTCCTTTTAC
GCTATGTGGATACGCTGCTTTAATGCCTTTGTATCATGCTATTGCTTCCCGTATGGCTTTCATTTTCTCC
TCCTTGTATAAATCCTGGTTGCTGTCTCTTTATGAGGAGTTGTGGCCCGTTGTCAGGCAACGTGGCGTGG
TGTGCACTGTGTTTGCTGACGCAACCCCCACTGGTTGGGGCATTGCCACCACCTGTCAGCTCCTTTCCGG
GACTTTCGCTTTCCCCCTCCCTATTGCCACGGCGGAACTCATCGCCGCCTGCCTTGCCCGCTGCTGGACA
GGGGCTCGGCTGTTGGGCACTGACAATTCCGTGGTGTTGTCGGGGAAATCATCGTCCTTTCCTTGGCTGC
TCGCCTGTGTTGCCACCTGGATTCTGCGCGGGACGTCCTTCTGCTACGTCCCTTCGGCCCTCAATCCAGC
GGACCTTCCTTCCCGCGGCCTGCTGCCGGCTCTGCGGCCTCTTCCGCGTCTTCGCCTTCGCCCTCAGACG
AGTCGGATCTCCCTTTGGGCCGCCTCCCCGCGTCGACTTTAAGACCAATGACTTACAAGGCAGCTGTAGA
TCTTAGCCACTTTTTAAAAGAAAAGGGGGGACTGGAAGGGCTAATTCACTCCCAACGAAGACAAGATCTG
CTTTTTGCTTGTACTGGGTCTCTCTGGTTAGACCAGATCTGAGCCTGGGAGCTCTCTGGCTAACTAGGGA
ACCCACTGCTTAAGCCTCAATAAAGCTTGCCTTGAGTGCTTCAAGTAGTGTGTGCCCGTCTGTTGTGTGA
CTCTGGTAACTAGAGATCCCTCAGACCCTTTTAGTCAGTGTGGAAAATCTCTAGCAGTACGTATAGTAGT
TCATGTCATCTTATTATTCAGTATTTATAACTTGCAAAGAAATGAATATCAGAGAGTGAGAGGAACTTGT
TTATTGCAGCTTATAATGGTTACAAATAAAGCAATAGCATCACAAATTTCACAAATAAAGCATTTTTTTC
ACTGCATTCTAGTTGTGGTTTGTCCAAACTCATCAATGTATCTTATCATGTCTGGCTCTAGCTATCCCGC
CCCTAACTCCGCCCATCCCGCCCCTAACTCCGCCCAGTTCCGCCCATTCTCCGCCCCATGGCTGACTAAT
TTTTTTTATTTATGCAGAGGCCGAGGCCGCCTCGGCCTCTGAGCTATTCCAGAAGTAGTGAGGAGGCTTT
TTTGGAGGCCTAGGGACGTACCCAATTCGCCCTATAGTGAGTCGTATTACGCGCGCTCACTGGCCGTCGT
TTTACAACGTCGTGACTGGGAAAACCCTGGCGTTACCCAACTTAATCGCCTTGCAGCACATCCCCCTTTC
GCCAGCTGGCGTAATAGCGAAGAGGCCCGCACCGATCGCCCTTCCCAACAGTTGCGCAGCCTGAATGGCG
AATGGG
[124 nt withheld, positions 3367-3490]
C
[91 nt withheld, positions 3492-3582]
A
[49 nt withheld, positions 3584-3632]
CCTTTGACGTTGGAGTCCACGTTCTTT
[37 nt withheld, positions 3660-3696]
ACCCTATCTCGGTCTATTCTTTTGATTTATAAGGGATTTTGCCGATTTCGGCCTATTGGTTAAAAAATGA
GCTGATTTAACAAAAATTTAACGCGAATTTTAACAAAATATTAACGCTTACAATTTAGGTGGCACTTTTC
GGGGAAATGTGCGCGGAACCCCTATTTGTTTATTTTTCTAAATACATTCAAATATGTATCCGCTCATGAG
ACAATAACCCTGATAAATGCTTCAATAATATTGAAAAAGGAAGAGTATGAGTATTCAACATTTCCGTGTC
GCCCTTATTCCCTTTTTTGCGGCATTTTGCCTTCCTGTTTTTGCTCACCCAGAAACGCTGGTGAAAGTAA
AAGATGCTGAAGATCAGTTGGGTGCACGAGTGGGTTACATCGAACTGGATCTCAACAGCGGTAAGATCCT
TGAGAGTTTTCGCCCCGAAGAACGTTTTCCAATGATGAGCACTTTTAAAGTTCTGCTATGTGGCGCGGTA
TTATCCCGTATTGACGCCGGGCAAGAGCAACTCGGTCGCCGCATACACTATTCTCAGAATGACTTGGTTG
AGTACTCACCAGTCACAGAAAAGCATCTTACGGATGGCATGACAGTAAGAGAATTATGCAGTGCTGCCAT
AACCATGAGTGATAACACTGCGGCCAACTTACTTCTGACAACGATCGGAGGACCGAAGGAGCTAACCGCT
TTTTTGCACAACATGGGGGATCATGTAACTCGCCTTGATCGTTGGGAACCGGAGCTGAATGAAGCCATAC
CAAACGACGAGCGTGACACCACGATGCCTGTAGCAATGGCAACAACGTTGCGCAAACTATTAACTGGCGA
ACTACTTACTCTAGCTTCCCGGCAACAATTAATAGACTGGATGGAGGCGGATAAAGTTGCAGGACCACTT
CTGCGCTCGGCCCTTCCGGCTGGCTGGTTTATTGCTGATAAATCTGGAGCCGGTGAGCGTGGGTCTCGCG
GTATCATTGCAGCACTGGGGCCAGATGGTAAGCCCTCCCGTATCGTAGTTATCTACACGACGGGGAGTCA
GGCAACTATGGATGAACGAAATAGACAGATCGCTGAGATAGGTGCCTCACTGATTAAGCATTGGTAACTG
TCAGACCAAGTTTACTCATATATACTTTAGATTGATTTAAAACTTCATTTTTAATTTAAAAGGATCTAGG
TGAAGATCCTTTTTGATAATCTCATGACCAAAATCCCTTAACGTGAGTTTTCGTTCCACTGAGCGTCAGA
CCCCGTAGAAAAGATCAAAGGATCTTCTTGAGATCCTTTTTTTCTGCGCGTAATCTGCTGCTTGCAAACA
AAAAAACCACCGCTACCAGCGGTGGTTTGTTTGCCGGATCAAGAGCTACCAACTCTTTTTCCGAAGGTAA
CTGGCTTCAGCAGAGCGCAGATACCAAATACTGTTCTTCTAGTGTAGCCGTAGTTAGGCCACCACTTCAA
GAACTCTGTAGCACCGCCTACATACCTCGCTCTGCTAATCCTGTTACCAGTGGCTGCTGCCAGTGGCGAT
AAGTCGTGTCTTACCGGGTTGGACTCAAGACGATAGTTACCGGATAAGGCGCAGCGGTCGGGCTGAACGG
GGGGTTCGTGCACACAGCCCAGCTTGGAGCGAACGACCTACACCGAACTGAGATACCTACAGCGTGAGCT
ATGAGAAAGCGCCACGCTTCCCGAAGGGAGAAAGGCGGACAGGTATCCGGTAAGCGGCAGGGTCGGAACA
GGAGAGCGCACGAGGGAGCTTCCAGGGGGAAACGCCTGGTATCTTTATAGTCCTGTCGGGTTTCGCCACC
TCTGACTTGAGCGTCGATTTTTGTGATGCTCGTCAGGGGGGCGGAGCCTATGGAAAAACGCCAGCAACGC
GGCCTTTTTACGGTTCCTGGCCTTTTGCTGGCCTTTTGCTCACATGTTCTTTCCTGCGTTATCCCCTGAT
TCTGTGGATAACCGTATTACCGCCTTTGAGTGAGCTGATACCGCTCGCCGCAGCCGAACGACCGAGCGCA
GCGAGTCAGTGAGCGAGGAAGCGGAAGAGCGCCCAATACGCAAACCGCCTCTCCCCGCGCGTTGGCCGAT
TCATTAATGCAGCTGGCACGACAGGTTTCCCGACTGGAAAGCGGGCAGTGAGCGCAACGCAATTAATGTG
AGTTAGCTCACTCATTAGGCACCCCAGGCTTTACACTTTATGCTTCCGGCTCGTATGTTGTGTGGAATTG
TGAGCGGATAACAATTTCACACAGGAAACAGCTATGACCATGATTACGCCAAGCGCGCAATTAACCCTCA
CTAAAGGGAACAAAAGCTGGAGCTGCAAGCTTAATGTAGTCTTATGCAATACTCTTGTAGTCTTGCAACA
TGGTAACGATGAGTTAGCAACATGCCTTACAAGGAGAGAAAAAGCACCGTGCATGCCGATTGGTGGAAGT
AAGGTGGTACGATCGTGCCTTATTAGGAAGGCAACAGACGGGTCTGACATGGATTGGACGAACCACTGAA
TTGCCGCATTGCAGAGATATTGTATTTAAGTGCCTAGCTCGATACATAAACGGGTCTCTCTGGTTAGACC
AGATCTGAGCCTGGGAGCTCTCTGGCTAACTAGGGAACCCACTGCTTAAGCCTCAATAAAGCTTGCCTTG
AGTGCTTCAAGTAGTGTGTGCCCGTCTGTTGTGTGACTCTGGTAACTAGAGATCCCTCAGACCCTTTTAG
TCAGTGTGGAAAATCTCTAGCAGTGGCGCCCGAACAGGGACTTGAAAGCGAAAGGGAAACCAGAGGAGCT
CTCTCGACGCAGGACTCGGCTTGCTGAAGCGCGCACGGCAAGAGGCGAGGGGCGGCGACTGGTGAGTACG
CCAAAAATTTTGACTAGCGGAGGCTAGAAGGAGAGAGATGGGTGCGAGAGCGTCAGTATTAAGCGGGGGA
GAATTAGATCGCGATGGGAAAAAATTCGGTTAAGGCCAGGGGGAAAGAAAAAATATAAATTAAAACATAT
AGTATGGGCAAGCAGGGAGCTAGAACGATTCGCAGTTAATCCTGGCCTGTTAGAAACATCAGAAGGCTGT
AGACAAATACTGGGACAGCTACAACCATCCCTTCAGACAGGATCAGAAGAACTTAGATCATTATATAATA
CAGTAGCAACCCTCTATTGTGTGCATCAAAGGATAGAGATAAAAGACACCAAGGAAGCTTTAGACAAGAT
AGAGGAAGAGCAAAACAAAAGTAAGACCACCGCACAGCAAGCGGCCGCTGATCTTCAGACCTGGAGGAGG
AGATATGAGGGACAATTGGAGAAGTGAATTATATAAATATAAAGTAGTAAAAATTGAACCATTAGGAGTA
GCACCCACCAAGGCAAAGAGAAGAGTGGTGCAGAGAGAAAAAAGAGCAGTGGGAATAGGAGCTTTGTTCC
TTGGGTTCTTGGGAGCAGCAGGAAGCACTATGGGCGCAGCGTCAATGACGCTGACGGTACAGGCCAGACA
ATTATTGTCTGGTATAGTGCAGCAGCAGAACAATTTGCTGAGGGCTATTGAGGCGCAACAGCATCTGTTG
CAACTCACAGTCTGGGGCATCAAGCAGCTCCAGGCAAGAATCCTGGCTGTGGAAAGATACCTAAAGGATC
AACAGCTCCTGGGGATTTGGGGTTGCTCTGGAAAACTCATTTGCACCACTGCTGTGCCTTGGAATGCTAG
TTGGAGTAATAAATCTCTGGAACAGATTTGGAATCACACGACCTGGATGGAGTGGGACAGAGAAATTAAC
AATTACACAAGCTTAATACACTCCTTAATTGAAGAATCGCAAAACCAGCAAGAAAAGAATGAACAAGAAT
TATTGGAATTAGATAAATGGGCAAGTTTGTGGAATTGGTTTAACATAACAAATTGGCTGTGGTATATAAA
ATTATTCATAATGATAGTAGGAGGCTTGGTAGGTTTAAGAATAGTTTTTGCTGTACTTTCTATAGTGAAT
AGAGTTAGGCAGGGATATTCACCATTATCGTTTCAGACCCACCTCCCAACCCCGAGGGGACCCAGAGAGG
GCCTATTTCCCATGATTCCTTCATATTTGCATATACGATACAAGGCTGTTAGAGAGATAATTAGAATTAA
TTTGACTGTAAACACAAAGATATTAGTACAAAATACGTGACGTAGAAAGTAATAATTTCTTGGGTAGTTT
GCAGTTTTAAAATTATGTTTTAAAATGGACTATCATATGCTTACCGTAACTTGAAAGTATTTCGATTTCT
TGGCTTTATATATCTTGTGGAAAGGACGAAACACCGCGTCCTCAAAGTACACATCCGTTTTAGAGCTAGA
AATAGCAAGTTAAAATAAGGCTAGTCCGTTATCAACTTGAAAAAGTGGCACCGAGTCGGTGCTTTTTTAA
GCTTGGCGTAACTAGATCTTGAGACAAATGGCAGTATTCATCCACAATTTTAAAAGAAAAGGGGGGATTG
GGGGGTACAGTGCAGGGGAAAGAATAGTAGACATAATAGCAACAGACATACAAACTAAAGAATTACAAAA
ACAAATTACAAAAATTCAAAATTTTCGGGTTTATTACAGGGACAGCAGAGATCCACTTTGGCGCCGGCTC
GAGGGGG
