>Addgene plasmid #77856 | EEF2K gRNA (BRDN0001162560) | depositor partial sequence | sequence record 145316 | Target Sequence
CGTCCTCAAAGTACACATCC
