>Addgene plasmid #77856 | EEF2K gRNA (BRDN0001162560) | addgene partial sequence | sequence record 188533 | hU6-F
AGAAAGTAATAATTTCTTGGGTAGTTTGCAGTTTTAAAATTATGTTTTAAAATGGACTATCATATGCTTA
CCGTAACTTGAAAGTATTTCGATTTCTTGGCTTTATATATCTTGTGGAAAGGACGAAACACCGCGTCCTC
AAAGTACACATCCGTTTTAGAGCTAGAAATAGCAAGTTAAAATAAGGCTAGTCCGTTATCAACTTGAAAA
AGTGGCACCGAGTCGGTGCTTTTTTAAGCTTGGCGTAACTAGATCTTGAGACAAATGGCAGTATTCATCC
ACAATTTTAAAAGAAAAGGGGGGATTGGGGGGTACAGTGCAGGGGAAAGAATAGTAGACATAATAGCAAC
AGACATACAAACTAAAGAATTACAAAAACAAATTACAAAAATTCAAAATTTTCGGGTTTATTACAGGGAC
AGCAGAGATCCACTTTGGCGCCGGCTCGAGGGGGCCCGGGTGCAAAGATGGATAAAGTTTTAAACAGAGA
GGAATCTTTGCAGCTAATGGACCTTCTAGGTCTTGAAAGGAGTGGGAATTGGCTCCGGTGCCCGTCAGTG
GGCAGAGCGC
